Addgene plasmid #228916: sg_Tada3_i5-ipUSEPR-TR657
Purpose: Knockdown of Tada3 in mammalian cells
Depositing lab: Sika Zheng. Depositing organization: University of California, Riverside. Publication: Epistatic interactions between NMD and TRP53 control progenitor cell maintenance and brain size. Lin L, Zhao J, Kubota N, Li Z, Lam YL, Nguyen LP, Yang L, Pokharel SP, Blue SM, Yee BA, Chen R, Yeo GW, Chen CW, Chen L, Zheng S. Neuron. 2024 Jul 3;112(13):2157-2176.e12. doi: 10.1016/j.neuron.2024.04.006. Epub 2024 May 1. PubMed 38697111.
Backbone
  Vector backbone: sgTR657_ipUSEPR
  Vector type: Lentiviral
Growth in bacteria
  Bacterial resistance: Ampicillin, 100 μg/mL
  Growth temperature: 37°C
  Growth strain: NEB Stable
  Copy number: Unknown
Gene/Insert
  Gene/Insert name: sg_Tada3_i3
  gRNA/shRNA sequence: GTAGAGGACGAGGACCCTGG
  Species: M. musculus (mouse)
  Entrez Gene: Tada3 (a.k.a. 1110004B19Rik, ADA3, Tada3l)
Terms and licenses: Academic/Nonprofit Terms; Industry Terms: Not Available to Industry
How to cite: sg_Tada3_i5-ipUSEPR-TR657 was a gift from Sika Zheng (Addgene plasmid # 228916 ; http://n2t.net/addgene:228916 ; RRID:Addgene_228916)
