[The description below was written by a language model from this plasmid's Addgene catalogue record and pLannotate feature annotations shown in this document.]
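Description:
sg_Tada3_i5-ipUSEPR-TR657 is a lentiviral single-guide RNA expression plasmid built on the sgTR657_ipUSEPR backbone and intended to disrupt or knock down mouse Tada3 in mammalian cells. It is propagated in bacteria through a high-copy ColE1/pUC-type origin and an ampicillin resistance gene (β-lactamase with its own promoter). The viral portion has the layout of a third-generation-style HIV-1 transfer vector. A CMV enhancer/promoter is fused to a truncated 5' LTR to drive genomic RNA production in packaging cells. This is followed by the Ψ packaging signal with a gag fragment, the Rev response element for Rev-dependent nuclear export, and the cPPT/CTS element that aids nuclear import. A second truncated LTR sits at the 3' end, preceded by a nef-derived fragment.

The payload consists of two expression units. A human U6 RNA polymerase III promoter drives the Tada3-targeting spacer joined to a Streptococcus pyogenes tracrRNA-derived scaffold, so the guide works with SpCas9. No Cas9 coding sequence is annotated, so the nuclease must be supplied separately. Downstream, an EF-1α core promoter expresses puromycin N-acetyltransferase followed by the far-red fluorescent protein TagRFP657, which allows drug selection and fluorescence tracking or sorting of transduced cells. The short gap between the two coding regions suggests a linking element, but none is annotated. A WPRE follows to enhance transcript stability and expression. The plasmid name designates the guide "i5" while the insert field lists "sg_Tada3_i3", a discrepancy the record does not resolve.
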