Features (pLannotate 1.2.2; 21 found; start..end, strand, type, name):
     30..82      -  misc_feature   bom (fragment): basis of mobility region from pBR322
    237..616     +  enhancer       CMV enhancer: human cytomegalovirus immediate early enhancer
    617..816     +  promoter       CMV promoter: human cytomegalovirus (CMV) immediate early promoter
    834..1014    +  LTR            5' LTR (truncated): truncated 5' long terminal repeat (LTR) from HIV-1
   1061..1186    +  misc_feature   HIV-1 Ψ: packaging signal of human immunodeficiency virus type 1
   1170..1508    +  CDS            HIV-1 gag (fragment): gag protein from human immunodeficiency virus 1; gag
   1683..1916    +  misc_feature   RRE: The Rev response element (RRE) of HIV-1 allows for Rev-dependent mRNA export from the nucleus to the cytoplasm.
   2293..2393    +  CDS            Rev (fragment): human immunodeficiency virus 1 (HIV-1) Rev protein; rev; enhances nuclear export of unspliced and incompletely spliced viral mRNAs
   2443..2560    +  misc_feature   cPPT/CTS: central polypurine tract and central termination sequence of HIV-1
   2653..2893    +  promoter       U6 promoter: RNA polymerase III promoter for human U6 snRNA
   2940..3007    +  misc_RNA       tracrRNA (fragment): trans-activating CRISPR RNA for the Streptococcus pyogenes CRISPR/Cas9 system
   3069..3280    +  promoter       EF-1α core promoter: core promoter for human elongation factor EF-1α
   3331..3927    +  CDS            PuroR (fragment): puromycin N-acetyltransferase; pac from Streptomyces; confers resistance to puromycin
   4006..4707    +  CDS            TagRFP657: far-red monomeric fluorescent protein with an emission peak at 657 nm (Morozova et al., 2010) derived from mKate
   4730..5318    +  misc_feature   WPRE: woodchuck hepatitis virus posttranscriptional regulatory element
   5319..5338    +  misc_feature   MCS (fragment): pBluescript multiple cloning site
   5340..5840    +  CDS            nef (fragment): NEF_HV1LA - Experimental evidence at protein level: Swiss-Prot protein existence level 1. Extracellular Nef protein targets CD4(+) T-lymphocytes for apoptosis by interacting with CXCR4 surface receptors. From Human immunodeficiency virus type 1 group M subtype B (isolate Lai) (HIV-1).
   5847..6027    +  LTR            5' LTR (truncated): truncated 5' long terminal repeat (LTR) from HIV-1
   6089..6677    -  rep_origin     ori: high-copy-number ColE1/pMB1/pBR322/pUC origin of replication
   6848..7708    -  CDS            AmpR: β-lactamase; bla; confers resistance to ampicillin, carbenicillin, and related antibiotics
   7709..7813    -  promoter       AmpR promoter: bla
>Addgene plasmid #228916 | sg_Tada3_i5-ipUSEPR-TR657 | addgene full sequence | sequence record 456993 | Addgene NGS Result
TCGACGGATCGGGAGATCTCCCGATCCCCTATGGTGCACTCTCAGTACAATCTGCTCTGATGCCGCATAG
TTAAGCCAGTATCTGCTCCCTGCTTGTGTGTTGGAGGTCGCTGAGTAGTGCGCGAGCAAAATTTAAGCTA
CAACAAGGCAAGGCTTGACCGACAATTGCATGAAGAATCTGCTTAGGGTTAGGCGTTTTGCGCTGCTTCG
CGATGTACGGGCCAGATATACGCGTTGACATTGATTATTGACTAGTTATTAATAGTAATCAATTACGGGG
TCATTAGTTCATAGCCCATATATGGAGTTCCGCGTTACATAACTTACGGTAAATGGCCCGCCTGGCTGAC
CGCCCAACGACCCCCGCCCATTGACGTCAATAATGACGTATGTTCCCATAGTAACGCCAATAGGGACTTT
CCATTGACGTCAATGGGTGGAGTATTTACGGTAAACTGCCCACTTGGCAGTACATCAAGTGTATCATATG
CCAAGTACGCCCCCTATTGACGTCAATGACGGTAAATGGCCCGCCTGGCATTATGCCCAGTACATGACCT
TATGGGACTTTCCTACTTGGCAGTACATCTACGTATTAGTCATCGCTATTACCATGGTGATGCGGTTTTG
GCAGTACATCAATGGGCGTGGATAGCGGTTTGACTCACGGGGATTTCCAAGTCTCCACCCCATTGACGTC
AATGGGAGTTTGTTTTGGCACCAAAATCAACGGGACTTTCCAAAATGTCGTAACAACTCCGCCCCATTGA
CGCAAATGGGCGGTAGGCGTGTACGGTGGGAGGTCTATATAAGCAGCGCGTTTTGCCTGTACTGGGTCTC
TCTGGTTAGACCAGATCTGAGCCTGGGAGCTCTCTGGCTAACTAGGGAACCCACTGCTTAAGCCTCAATA
AAGCTTGCCTTGAGTGCTTCAAGTAGTGTGTGCCCGTCTGTTGTGTGACTCTGGTAACTAGAGATCCCTC
AGACCCTTTTAGTCAGTGTGGAAAATCTCTAGCAGTGGCGCCCGAACAGGGACTTGAAAGCGAAAGGGAA
ACCAGAGGAGCTCTCTCGACGCAGGACTCGGCTTGCTGAAGCGCGCACGGCAAGAGGCGAGGGGCGGCGA
CTGGTGAGTACGCCAAAAATTTTGACTAGCGGAGGCTAGAAGGAGAGAGATGGGTGCGAGAGCGTCAGTA
TTAAGCGGGGGAGAATTAGATCGCGATGGGAAAAAATTCGGTTAAGGCCAGGGGGAAAGAAAAAATATAA
ATTAAAACATATAGTATGGGCAAGCAGGGAGCTAGAACGATTCGCAGTTAATCCTGGCCTGTTAGAAACA
TCAGAAGGCTGTAGACAAATACTGGGACAGCTACAACCATCCCTTCAGACAGGATCAGAAGAACTTAGAT
CATTATATAATACAGTAGCAACCCTCTATTGTGTGCATCAAAGGATAGAGATAAAAGACACCAAGGAAGC
TTTAGACAAGATAGAGGAAGAGCAAAACAAAAGTAAGACCACCGCACAGCAAGCGGCCGGCCGCTGATCT
TCAGACCTGGAGGAGGAGATATGAGGGACAATTGGAGAAGTGAATTATATAAATATAAAGTAGTAAAAAT
TGAACCATTAGGAGTAGCACCCACCAAGGCAAAGAGAAGAGTGGTGCAGAGAGAAAAAAGAGCAGTGGGA
ATAGGAGCTTTGTTCCTTGGGTTCTTGGGAGCAGCAGGAAGCACTATGGGCGCAGCGTCAATGACGCTGA
CGGTACAGGCCAGACAATTATTGTCTGGTATAGTGCAGCAGCAGAACAATTTGCTGAGGGCTATTGAGGC
GCAACAGCATCTGTTGCAACTCACAGTCTGGGGCATCAAGCAGCTCCAGGCAAGAATCCTGGCTGTGGAA
AGATACCTAAAGGATCAACAGCTCCTGGGGATTTGGGGTTGCTCTGGAAAACTCATTTGCACCACTGCTG
TGCCTTGGAATGCTAGTTGGAGTAATAAATCTCTGGAACAGATTTGGAATCACACGACCTGGATGGAGTG
GGACAGAGAAATTAACAATTACACAAGCTTAATACACTCCTTAATTGAAGAATCGCAAAACCAGCAAGAA
AAGAATGAACAAGAATTATTGGAATTAGATAAATGGGCAAGTTTGTGGAATTGGTTTAACATAACAAATT
GGCTGTGGTATATAAAATTATTCATAATGATAGTAGGAGGCTTGGTAGGTTTAAGAATAGTTTTTGCTGT
ACTTTCTATAGTGAATAGAGTTAGGCAGGGATATTCACCATTATCGTTTCAGACCCACCTCCCAACCCCG
AGGGGACCCGACAGGCCCGAAGGAATAGAAGAAGAAGGTGGAGAGAGAGACAGAGACAGATCCATTCGAT
TAGTGAACGGATCGGCACTGCGTGCGCCAATTCTGCAGACAAATGGCAGTATTCATCCACAATTTTAAAA
GAAAAGGGGGGATTGGGGGGTACAGTGCAGGGGAAAGAATAGTAGACATAATAGCAACAGACATACAAAC
TAAAGAATTACAAAAACAAATTACAAAAATTCAAAATTTTCGGGTTTATTACAGGGACAGCAGAGATCCA
GTTTGGTTAGTACCGGGCCCGGGTCGACTAGTGATCAGTGTGAGGGAGTGTAAAGCTGGTTTGAGGGCCT
ATTTCCCATGATTCCTTCATATTTGCATATACGATACAAGGCTGTTAGAGAGATAATTAGAATTAATTTG
ACTGTAAACACAAAGATATTAGTACAAAATACGTGACGTAGAAAGTAATAATTTCTTGGGTAGTTTGCAG
TTTTAAAATTATGTTTTAAAATGGACTATCATATGCTTACCGTAACTTGAAAGTATTTCGATTTCTTGGC
TTTATATATCTTGTGGAAAGGACGAAACACCGTAGAGGACGAGGACCCTGGGTTTAAGAGCTATGCTGGA
AACAGCATAGCAAGTTTAAATAAGGCTAGTCCGTTATCAACTTGAAAAAGTGGCACCGAGTCGGTGCTTT
TTTAAACCGCTGTTCCTAGGAATCCCGAGGCCTTCGAGTGGCTCCGGTGCCCGTCAGTGGGCAGAGCGCA
CATCGCCCACAGTCCCCGAGAAGTTGGGGGGAGGGGTCGGCAATTGAACCGGTGCCTAGAGAAGGTGGCG
CGGGGTAAACTGGGAAAGTGATGTCGTGTACTGGCTCCGCCTTTTTCCCGAGGGTGGGGGAGAACCGTAT
ATAAGTGCAGTAGTCGCCGTGAACGTTCTTTTTCGCAACGGGTTTGCCGCCAGAACACAGGTGTCGTGAC
GCGGGACCCGACATTAGCGCTACAGCTTAAGCGGGCCACCATGACCGAGTACAAGCCCACGGTGCGCCTC
GCCACCCGCGACGACGTCCCCAGGGCCGTACGCACCCTCGCCGCCGCGTTCGCCGACTACCCCGCCACGC
GCCACACCGTCGATCCGGACCGCCACATCGAGCGGGTCACCGAGCTGCAAGAACTCTTCCTCACGCGCGT
CGGGCTCGACATCGGCAAGGTGTGGGTCGCGGACGACGGCGCCGCCGTGGCGGTCTGGACCACGCCGGAG
AGCGTCGAAGCGGGGGCGGTGTTCGCCGAGATCGGCCCGCGCATGGCCGAGTTGAGCGGTTCCCGGCTGG
CCGCGCAGCAACAGATGGAAGGCCTCCTGGCGCCGCACCGGCCCAAGGAGCCCGCGTGGTTCCTGGCCAC
CGTCGGAGTCTCGCCCGACCACCAGGGCAAGGGTCTGGGCAGCGCCGTCGTGCTCCCCGGAGTGGAGGCG
GCCGAGCGCGCCGGGGTGCCCGCCTTCCTGGAGACCTCCGCGCCCCGCAACCTCCCCTTCTACGAGCGGC
TCGGCTTCACCGTCACCGCCGACGTCGAGGTGCCCGAAGGACCGCGCACCTGGTGCATGACCCGCAAGCC
CGGTGCCGCTAGCGGCAGCGGCGCCACCAACTTCAGCCTGCTGAAGCAGGCCGGCGACGTGGAGGAGAAC
CCCGGCCCCGGATCCATGAGCGAGCTGATCACCGAGAACATGCACATGAAGCTGTACATGGAGGGCACCG
TGAACAACCACCACTTCAAGTGCACATCCGAGGGCGAAGGCAAGCCCTACGAGGGCACCCAGACCCAGAG
AATCAAGGTGGTCGAGGGCGGCCCTCTCCCCTTCGCCTTCGACATCCTGGCTACCAGCTTCATGTACGGC
AGTCACACCTTCATCAACCACACCCAGGGCATCCCCGACTTCTGGAAGCAGTCCTTCCCTGAGGGCTTCA
CATGGGAGAGAGTCACCACATACGAAGACGGGGGCGTGCTGACCGCTACCCAGGACACCAGCCTCCAGGA
CGGCTGCCTCATCTACAACGTCAAGATCAGAGGGGTGAACTTCCCATCCAACGGCCCTGTGATGCAGAAG
AAAACACTCGGCTGGGAGGCCCACACCGAGATGCTGTACCCCGCTGACGGCGGCCTGGAAGGCAGAACCG
CGCTGGCCCTGAAGCTCGTGGGCGGGGGCCACCTGATCTGCAACTTCAAGACCACATACAGATCCAAGAA
ACCCGCTAAGAACCTCAAGATGCCCGGCGTCTACTATGTGGACTACAGACTGGAAAGAATCAAGGAGGCC
GACAAAGAGACCTACGTCGAGCAGCACGAGGTGGCTGTGGCCAGATACTGCGACCTCCCTAGCAAACTGG
GGCACAAGCTTAATTAATCTAGACCGCGGCGCGCCCGATAATCAACCTCTGGATTACAAAATTTGTGAAA
GATTGACTGGTATTCTTAACTATGTTGCTCCTTTTACGCTATGTGGATACGCTGCTTTAATGCCTTTGTA
TCATGCTATTGCTTCCCGTATGGCTTTCATTTTCTCCTCCTTGTATAAATCCTGGTTGCTGTCTCTTTAT
GAGGAGTTGTGGCCCGTTGTCAGGCAACGTGGCGTGGTGTGCACTGTGTTTGCTGACGCAACCCCCACTG
GTTGGGGCATTGCCACCACCTGTCAGCTCCTTTCCGGGACTTTCGCTTTCCCCCTCCCTATTGCCACGGC
GGAACTCATCGCCGCCTGCCTTGCCCGCTGCTGGACAGGGGCTCGGCTGTTGGGCACTGACAATTCCGTG
GTGTTGTCGGGGAAATCATCGTCCTTTCCTTGGCTGCTCGCCTGTGTTGCCACCTGGATTCTGCGCGGGA
CGTCCTTCTGCTACGTCCCTTCGGCCCTCAATCCAGCGGACCTTCCTTCCCGCGGCCTGCTGCCGGCTCT
GCGGCCTCTTCCGCGTCTTCGCCTTCGCCCTCAGACGAGTCGGATCTCCCTTTGGGCCGCCTCCCCGCAT
CGATACCGTCGACCTCGATCGAGACCTAGAAAAACATGGAGCAATCACAAGTAGCAATACAGCAGCTACC
AATGCTGATTGTGCCTGGCTAGAAGCACAAGAGGAGGAGGAGGTGGGTTTTCCAGTCACACCTCAGGTAC
CTTTAAGACCAATGACTTACAAGGCAGCTGTAGATCTTAGCCACTTTTTAAAAGAAAAGGGGGGACTGGA
AGGGCTAATTCACTCCCAACGAAGACAAGATATCCTTGATCTGTGGATCTACCACACACAAGGCTACTTC
CCTGATTGGCAGAACTACACACCAGGGCCAGGGATCAGATATCCACTGACCTTTGGATGGTGCTACAAGC
TAGTACCAGTTGAGCAAGAGAAGGTAGAAGAAGCCAATGAAGGAGAGAACACCCGCTTGTTACACCCTGT
GAGCCTGCATGGGATGGATGACCCGGAGAGAGAAGTATTAGAGTGGAGGTTTGACAGCCGCCTAGCATTT
CATCACATGGCCCGAGAGCTGCATCCGGACTGTACTGGGTCTCTCTGGTTAGACCAGATCTGAGCCTGGG
AGCTCTCTGGCTAACTAGGGAACCCACTGCTTAAGCCTCAATAAAGCTTGCCTTGAGTGCTTCAAGTAGT
GTGTGCCCGTCTGTTGTGTGACTCTGGTAACTAGAGATCCCTCAGACCCTTTTAGTCAGTGTGGAAAATC
TCTAGCAGCATGTGAGCAAAAGGCCAGCAAAAGGCCAGGAACCGTAAAAAGGCCGCGTTGCTGGCGTTTT
TCCATAGGCTCCGCCCCCCTGACGAGCATCACAAAAATCGACGCTCAAGTCAGAGGTGGCGAAACCCGAC
AGGACTATAAAGATACCAGGCGTTTCCCCCTGGAAGCTCCCTCGTGCGCTCTCCTGTTCCGACCCTGCCG
CTTACCGGATACCTGTCCGCCTTTCTCCCTTCGGGAAGCGTGGCGCTTTCTCATAGCTCACGCTGTAGGT
ATCTCAGTTCGGTGTAGGTCGTTCGCTCCAAGCTGGGCTGTGTGCACGAACCCCCCGTTCAGCCCGACCG
CTGCGCCTTATCCGGTAACTATCGTCTTGAGTCCAACCCGGTAAGACACGACTTATCGCCACTGGCAGCA
GCCACTGGTAACAGGATTAGCAGAGCGAGGTATGTAGGCGGTGCTACAGAGTTCTTGAAGTGGTGGCCTA
ACTACGGCTACACTAGAAGAACAGTATTTGGTATCTGCGCTCTGCTGAAGCCAGTTACCTTCGGAAAAAG
AGTTGGTAGCTCTTGATCCGGCAAACAAACCACCGCTGGTAGCGGTGGTTTTTTTGTTTGCAAGCAGCAG
ATTACGCGCAGAAAAAAAGGATCTCAAGAAGATCCTTTGATCTTTTCTACGGGGTCTGACGCTCAGTGGA
ACGAAAACTCACGTTAAGGGATTTTGGTCATGAGATTATCAAAAAGGATCTTCACCTAGATCCTTTTAAA
TTAAAAATGAAGTTTTAAATCAATCTAAAGTATATATGAGTAAACTTGGTCTGACAGTTACCAATGCTTA
ATCAGTGAGGCACCTATCTCAGCGATCTGTCTATTTCGTTCATCCATAGTTGCCTGACTCCCCGTCGTGT
AGATAACTACGATACGGGAGGGCTTACCATCTGGCCCCAGTGCTGCAATGATACCGCGAGACCCACGCTC
ACCGGCTCCAGATTTATCAGCAATAAACCAGCCAGCCGGAAGGGCCGAGCGCAGAAGTGGTCCTGCAACT
TTATCCGCCTCCATCCAGTCTATTAATTGTTGCCGGGAAGCTAGAGTAAGTAGTTCGCCAGTTAATAGTT
TGCGCAACGTTGTTGCCATTGCTACAGGCATCGTGGTGTCACGCTCGTCGTTTGGTATGGCTTCATTCAG
CTCCGGTTCCCAACGATCAAGGCGAGTTACATGATCCCCCATGTTGTGCAAAAAAGCGGTTAGCTCCTTC
GGTCCTCCGATCGTTGTCAGAAGTAAGTTGGCCGCAGTGTTATCACTCATGGTTATGGCAGCACTGCATA
ATTCTCTTACTGTCATGCCATCCGTAAGATGCTTTTCTGTGACTGGTGAGTACTCAACCAAGTCATTCTG
AGAATAGTGTATGCGGCGACCGAGTTGCTCTTGCCCGGCGTCAATACGGGATAATACCGCGCCACATAGC
AGAACTTTAAAAGTGCTCATCATTGGAAAACGTTCTTCGGGGCGAAAACTCTCAAGGATCTTACCGCTGT
TGAGATCCAGTTCGATGTAACCCACTCGTGCACCCAACTGATCTTCAGCATCTTTTACTTTCACCAGCGT
TTCTGGGTGAGCAAAAACAGGAAGGCAAAATGCCGCAAAAAAGGGAATAAGGGCGACACGGAAATGTTGA
ATACTCATACTCTTCCTTTTTCAATATTATTGAAGCATTTATCAGGGTTATTGTCTCATGAGCGGATACA
TATTTGAATGTATTTAGAAAAATAAACAAATAGGGGTTCCGCGCACATTTCCCCGAAAAGTGCCACCTGA
CG
